>Addgene plasmid #24482 | pcDNA3.1hSIRT4_HA | addgene full sequence | sequence record 297830 | Addgene NGS Result
TCCCCGAAAAGTGCCACCTGACGTCGACGGATCGGGAGATCTCCCGATCCCCTATGGTGCACTCTCAGTA
CAATCTGCTCTGATGCCGCATAGTTAAGCCAGTATCTGCTCCCTGCTTGTGTGTTGGAGGTCGCTGAGTA
GTGCGCGAGCAAAATTTAAGCTACAACAAGGCAAGGCTTGACCGACAATTGCATGAAGAATCTGCTTAGG
GTTAGGCGTTTTGCGCTGCTTCGCGATGTACGGGCCAGATATACGCGTTGACATTGATTATTGACTAGTT
ATTAATAGTAATCAATTACGGGGTCATTAGTTCATAGCCCATATATGGAGTTCCGCGTTACATAACTTAC
GGTAAATGGCCCGCCTGGCTGACCGCCCAACGACCCCCGCCCATTGACGTCAATAATGACGTATGTTCCC
ATAGTAACGCCAATAGGGACTTTCCATTGACGTCAATGGGTGGAGTATTTACGGTAAACTGCCCACTTGG
CAGTACATCAAGTGTATCATATGCCAAGTACGCCCCCTATTGACGTCAATGACGGTAAATGGCCCGCCTG
GCATTATGCCCAGTACATGACCTTATGGGACTTTCCTACTTGGCAGTACATCTACGTATTAGTCATCGCT
ATTACCATGGTGATGCGGTTTTGGCAGTACATCAATGGGCGTGGATAGCGGTTTGACTCACGGGGATTTC
CAAGTCTCCACCCCATTGACGTCAATGGGAGTTTGTTTTGGCACCAAAATCAACGGGACTTTCCAAAATG
TCGTAACAACTCCGCCCCATTGACGCAAATGGGCGGTAGGCGTGTACGGTGGGAGGTCTATATAAGCAGA
GCTCTCTGGCTAACTAGAGAACCCACTGCTTACTGGCTTATCGAAATTAATACGACTCACTATAGGGAGA
CCCAAGCTGGCTAGCGTTTAAACTTAAGCTTACCATGAAGATGAGCTTTGCGTTGACTTTCAGGTCAGCA
AAAGGCCGTTGGATCGCAAACCCCAGCCAGCCGTGCTCGAAAGCCTCCATTGGGTTATTTGTGCCAGCAA
GTCCTCCTCTGGACCCTGAGAAGGTCAAAGAGTTACAGCGCTTCATCACCCTTTCCAAGAGACTCCTTGT
GATGACTGGGGCAGGAATCTCCACCGAATCGGGGATACCAGACTACAGGTCAGAAAAAGTGGGGCTTTAT
GCCCGCACTGACCGCAGGCCCATCCAGCATGGTGATTTTGTCCGGAGTGCCCCAATCCGCCAGCGGTACT
GGGCGAGAAACTTCGTAGGCTGGCCTCAATTCTCCTCCCACCAGCCTAACCCTGCACACTGGGCTTTGAG
CACCTGGGAGAAACTCGGAAAGCTGTACTGGTTGGTGACCCAAAATGTGGATGCTTTGCACACCAAGGCG
GGGAGTCGGCGCCTGACAGAGCTCCACGGATGCATGGACAGGGTCCTGTGCTTGGATTGTGGGGAACAGA
CTCCCCGGGGGGTGCTGCAAGAGCGTTTCCAAGTCCTGAACCCCACCTGGAGTGCTGAGGCCCATGGCCT
GGCTCCTGATGGTGACGTCTTTCTCTCAGAGGAGCAAGTCCGGAGCTTTCAGGTCCCAACCTGCGTTCAA
TGTGGAGGCCATCTGAAACCAGATGTCGTTTTCTTCGGGGACACAGTGAACCCTGACAAGGTTGATTTTG
TGCACAAGCGTGTAAAAGAAGCCGACTCCCTCTTGGTGGTGGGATCATCCTTGCAGGTATACTCTGGTTA
CAGGTTTATCCTCACTGCCTGGGAGAAGAAGCTCCCGATTGCAATACTGAACATTGGGCCCACACGGTCG
GATGACTTGGCGTGTCTGAAACTGAATTCTCGTTGTGGAGAGTTGCTGCCTTTGATAGACCCATGCGGAT
CCGAATTCGGAGGATACCCATACGACGTCCCAGACTACGCTTAATCTAGAGGGCCCGTTTAAACCCGCTG
ATCAGCCTCGACTGTGCCTTCTAGTTGCCAGCCATCTGTTGTTTGCCCCTCCCCCGTGCCTTCCTTGACC
CTGGAAGGTGCCACTCCCACTGTCCTTTCCTAATAAAATGAGGAAATTGCATCGCATTGTCTGAGTAGGT
GTCATTCTATTCTGGGGGGTGGGGTGGGGCAGGACAGCAAGGGGGAGGATTGGGAAGACAATAGCAGGCA
TGCTGGGGATGCGGTGGGCTCTATGGCTTCTGAGGCGGAAAGAACCAGCTGGGGCTCTAGGGGGTATCCC
C
[124 nt withheld, positions 2242-2365]
C
[91 nt withheld, positions 2367-2457]
A
[49 nt withheld, positions 2459-2507]
CCTTTGACGTTGGAGTCCACGTTCTTT
[37 nt withheld, positions 2535-2571]
ACCCTATCTCGGTCTATTCTTTTGATTTATAAGGGATTTTGCCGATTTCGGCCTATTGGTTAAAAAATGA
GCTGATTTAACAAAAATTTAACGCGAATTAATTCTGTGGAATGTGTGTCAGTTAGGGTGTGGAAAGTCCC
CAGGCTCCCCAGCAGGCAGAAGTATGCAAAGCATGCATCTCAATTAGTCAGCAACCAGGTGTGGAAAGTC
CCCAGGCTCCCCAGCAGGCAGAAGTATGCAAAGCATGCATCTCAATTAGTCAGCAACCATAGTCCCGCCC
CTAACTCCGCCCATCCCGCCCCTAACTCCGCCCAGTTCCGCCCATTCTCCGCCCCATGGCTGACTAATTT
TTTTTATTTATGCAGAGGCCGAGGCCGCCTCTGCCTCTGAGCTATTCCAGAAGTAGTGAGGAGGCTTTTT
TGGAGGCCTAGGCTTTTGCAAAAAGCTCCCGGGAGCTTGTATATCCATTTTCGGATCTGATCAAGAGACA
GGATGAGGATCGTTTCGCATGATTGAACAAGATGGATTGCACGCAGGTTCTCCGGCCGCTTGGGTGGAGA
GGCTATTCGGCTATGACTGGGCACAACAGACAATCGGCTGCTCTGATGCCGCCGTGTTCCGGCTGTCAGC
GCAGGGGCGCCCGGTTCTTTTTGTCAAGACCGACCTGTCCGGTGCCCTGAATGAACTGCAGGACGAGGCA
GCGCGGCTATCGTGGCTGGCCACGACGGGCGTTCCTTGCGCAGCTGTGCTCGACGTTGTCACTGAAGCGG
GAAGGGACTGGCTGCTATTGGGCGAAGTGCCGGGGCAGGATCTCCTGTCATCTCACCTTGCTCCTGCCGA
GAAAGTATCCATCATGGCTGATGCAATGCGGCGGCTGCATACGCTTGATCCGGCTACCTGCCCATTCGAC
CACCAAGCGAAACATCGCATCGAGCGAGCACGTACTCGGATGGAAGCCGGTCTTGTCGATCAGGATGATC
TGGACGAAGAGCATCAGGGGCTCGCGCCAGCCGAACTGTTCGCCAGGCTCAAGGCGCGCATGCCCGACGG
CGAGGATCTCGTCGTGACCCATGGCGATGCCTGCTTGCCGAATATCATGGTGGAAAATGGCCGCTTTTCT
GGATTCATCGACTGTGGCCGGCTGGGTGTGGCGGACCGCTATCAGGACATAGCGTTGGCTACCCGTGATA
TTGCTGAAGAGCTTGGCGGCGAATGGGCTGACCGCTTCCTCGTGCTTTACGGTATCGCCGCTCCCGATTC
GCAGCGCATCGCCTTCTATCGCCTTCTTGACGAGTTCTTCTGAGCGGGACTCTGGGGTTCGAAATGACCG
ACCAAGCGACGCCCAACCTGCCATCACGAGATTTCGATTCCACCGCCGCCTTCTATGAAAGGTTGGGCTT
CGGAATCGTTTTCCGGGACGCCGGCTGGATGATCCTCCAGCGCGGGGATCTCATGCTGGAGTTCTTCGCC
CACCCCAACTTGTTTATTGCAGCTTATAATGGTTACAAATAAAGCAATAGCATCACAAATTTCACAAATA
AAGCATTTTTTTCACTGCATTCTAGTTGTGGTTTGTCCAAACTCATCAATGTATCTTATCATGTCTGTAT
ACCGTCGACCTCTAGCTAGAGCTTGGCGTAATCATGGTCATAGCTGTTTCCTGTGTGAAATTGTTATCCG
CTCACAATTCCACACAACATACGAGCCGGAAGCATAAAGTGTAAAGCCTGGGGTGCCTAATGAGTGAGCT
AACTCACATTAATTGCGTTGCGCTCACTGCCCGCTTTCCAGTCGGGAAACCTGTCGTGCCAGCTGCATTA
ATGAATCGGCCAACGCGCGGGGAGAGGCGGTTTGCGTATTGGGCGCTCTTCCGCTTCCTCGCTCACTGAC
TCGCTGCGCTCGGTCGTTCGGCTGCGGCGAGCGGTATCAGCTCACTCAAAGGCGGTAATACGGTTATCCA
CAGAATCAGGGGATAACGCAGGAAAGAACATGTGAGCAAAAGGCCAGCAAAAGGCCAGGAACCGTAAAAA
GGCCGCGTTGCTGGCGTTTTTCCATAGGCTCCGCCCCCCTGACGAGCATCACAAAAATCGACGCTCAAGT
CAGAGGTGGCGAAACCCGACAGGACTATAAAGATACCAGGCGTTTCCCCCTGGAAGCTCCCTCGTGCGCT
CTCCTGTTCCGACCCTGCCGCTTACCGGATACCTGTCCGCCTTTCTCCCTTCGGGAAGCGTGGCGCTTTC
TCATAGCTCACGCTGTAGGTATCTCAGTTCGGTGTAGGTCGTTCGCTCCAAGCTGGGCTGTGTGCACGAA
CCCCCCGTTCAGCCCGACCGCTGCGCCTTATCCGGTAACTATCGTCTTGAGTCCAACCCGGTAAGACACG
ACTTATCGCCACTGGCAGCAGCCACTGGTAACAGGATTAGCAGAGCGAGGTATGTAGGCGGTGCTACAGA
GTTCTTGAAGTGGTGGCCTAACTACGGCTACACTAGAAGAACAGTATTTGGTATCTGCGCTCTGCTGAAG
CCAGTTACCTTCGGAAAAAGAGTTGGTAGCTCTTGATCCGGCAAACAAACCACCGCTGGTAGCGGTGGTT
TTTTTGTTTGCAAGCAGCAGATTACGCGCAGAAAAAAAGGATCTCAAGAAGATCCTTTGATCTTTTCTAC
GGGGTCTGACGCTCAGTGGAACGAAAACTCACGTTAAGGGATTTTGGTCATGAGATTATCAAAAAGGATC
TTCACCTAGATCCTTTTAAATTAAAAATGAAGTTTTAAATCAATCTAAAGTATATATGAGTAAACTTGGT
CTGACAGTTACCAATGCTTAATCAGTGAGGCACCTATCTCAGCGATCTGTCTATTTCGTTCATCCATAGT
TGCCTGACTCCCCGTCGTGTAGATAACTACGATACGGGAGGGCTTACCATCTGGCCCCAGTGCTGCAATG
ATACCGCGAGACCCACGCTCACCGGCTCCAGATTTATCAGCAATAAACCAGCCAGCCGGAAGGGCCGAGC
GCAGAAGTGGTCCTGCAACTTTATCCGCCTCCATCCAGTCTATTAATTGTTGCCGGGAAGCTAGAGTAAG
TAGTTCGCCAGTTAATAGTTTGCGCAACGTTGTTGCCATTGCTACAGGCATCGTGGTGTCACGCTCGTCG
TTTGGTATGGCTTCATTCAGCTCCGGTTCCCAACGATCAAGGCGAGTTACATGATCCCCCATGTTGTGCA
AAAAAGCGGTTAGCTCCTTCGGTCCTCCGATCGTTGTCAGAAGTAAGTTGGCCGCAGTGTTATCACTCAT
GGTTATGGCAGCACTGCATAATTCTCTTACTGTCATGCCATCCGTAAGATGCTTTTCTGTGACTGGTGAG
TACTCAACCAAGTCATTCTGAGAATAGTGTATGCGGCGACCGAGTTGCTCTTGCCCGGCGTCAATACGGG
ATAATACCGCGCCACATAGCAGAACTTTAAAAGTGCTCATCATTGGAAAACGTTCTTCGGGGCGAAAACT
CTCAAGGATCTTACCGCTGTTGAGATCCAGTTCGATGTAACCCACTCGTGCACCCAACTGATCTTCAGCA
TCTTTTACTTTCACCAGCGTTTCTGGGTGAGCAAAAACAGGAAGGCAAAATGCCGCAAAAAAGGGAATAA
GGGCGACACGGAAATGTTGAATACTCATACTCTTCCTTTTTCAATATTATTGAAGCATTTATCAGGGTTA
TTGTCTCATGAGCGGATACATATTTGAATGTATTTAGAAAAATAAACAAATAGGGGTTCCGCGCACATT
Features (pLannotate 1.2.2; 20 found; start..end, strand, type, name):
     53..105     -  misc_feature   bom (fragment): basis of mobility region from pBR322
    260..639     +  enhancer       CMV enhancer: human cytomegalovirus immediate early enhancer
    640..843     +  promoter       CMV promoter: human cytomegalovirus (CMV) immediate early promoter
    839..872     +  LTR            5' LTR (truncated) (fragment): truncated 5' long terminal repeat (LTR) from HIV-1
    888..906     +  promoter       T7 promoter: promoter for bacteriophage T7 RNA polymerase
    945..1886    +  CDS            SIRT4: SIR4_HUMAN - Also known as SIR2L4. Experimental evidence at protein level: Swiss-Prot protein existence level 1. Acts as NAD-dependent protein lipoamidase, ADP-ribosyl transferase and deacetylase. Catalyzes more efficiently removal of lipoyl- and biotinyl- than acetyl-lysine modifications. Inhibits the pyruvate dehydrogenase complex (PDH) activity via the enzymatic hydrolysis of the lipoamide cofactor from the E2 component, DLAT, in a phosphorylation-independent manner (PubMed:25525879). Catalyzes the transfer of ADP-ribosyl groups onto target proteins, including mitochondrial GLUD1, inhibitin
   1972..2196    +  polyA_signal   bGH poly(A) signal: bovine growth hormone polyadenylation signal
   2200..2221    +  promoter       SV40 promoter (fragment): SV40 enhancer and early promoter
   2242..2670    +  rep_origin     f1 ori (sequence partly withheld): f1 bacteriophage origin of replication; arrow indicates direction of (+) strand synthesis
   2684..3013    +  promoter       SV40 promoter: SV40 enhancer and early promoter
   3080..3871    +  CDS            neo: KKA2_KLEPN - Also known as kan, nptII. Experimental evidence at protein level: Swiss-Prot protein existence level 1. Resistance to kanamycin, neomycin, paromomycin, ribostamycin, butirosin and gentamicin B. From Klebsiella pneumoniae.
   3895..4053    +  CDS            ble (fragment): BLE_KLEPN - Experimental evidence at protein level: Swiss-Prot protein existence level 1. Binding protein with a strong affinity to the bleomycin family of antibiotics. Binds to CL990; an antimitotic-antibiotic compound. From Klebsiella pneumoniae.
   4048..4169    +  polyA_signal   SV40 poly(A) signal: SV40 polyadenylation signal
   4242..4258    -  protein_bind   lac operator: The lac repressor binds to the lac operator to inhibit transcription in E. coli. This inhibition can be relieved by adding lactose or isopropyl-β-D-thiogalactopyranoside (IPTG). lac repressor encoded by lacI
   4266..4296    -  promoter       lac promoter: promoter for the E. coli lac operon
   4311..4332    -  protein_bind   CAP binding site: CAP binding activates transcription in the presence of cAMP. E. coli catabolite activator protein
   4345..4437    -  CDS            lacI (fragment): lac repressor; lacI; The lac repressor binds to the lac operator to inhibit transcription in E. coli. This inhibition can be relieved by adding lactose or isopropyl-β-D-thiogalactopyranoside (IPTG).
   4620..5208    -  rep_origin     ori: high-copy-number ColE1/pMB1/pBR322/pUC origin of replication
   5379..6239    -  CDS            AmpR: β-lactamase; bla; confers resistance to ampicillin, carbenicillin, and related antibiotics
   6240..6344    -  promoter       AmpR promoter: bla
