[The description below was written by a language model from this plasmid's Addgene catalogue record and pLannotate feature annotations shown in this document.]
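Description:
pcDNA3.1hSIRT4_HA is a mammalian expression plasmid built on the Invitrogen pcDNA3.1 backbone that carries the human sirtuin 4 (SIRT4) coding sequence with a C-terminal HA epitope tag. The sequenced record is about 6.35 kb, consistent with a roughly 5.5 kb backbone plus an insert of about 1 kb cloned between HindIII and BamHI sites, both of which are retained. In E. coli the plasmid replicates from a high-copy ColE1/pUC-type origin and is selected with ampicillin through the β-lactamase gene and its own promoter. An f1 origin is also present, allowing single-stranded DNA production. Short annotated fragments such as bom, lac promoter/operator, lacI, ble and an HIV-1 LTR match appear to be backbone remnants or short homologies rather than functional elements.

SIRT4 expression is driven by the human cytomegalovirus immediate early enhancer and promoter and terminated by the bovine growth hormone polyadenylation signal. A T7 promoter lies just upstream of the insert and can serve for in vitro transcription or as a sequencing primer site. The annotation marks the SIRT4 open reading frame but does not call the HA tag separately; according to the catalogue entry it is fused at the C terminus, and the gap between the annotated end of SIRT4 and the polyadenylation signal leaves room for it. A separate cassette, with the SV40 early promoter driving the neomycin phosphotransferase gene followed by the SV40 polyadenylation signal, allows G418 selection of stably transfected cells. SIRT4 is a mitochondrial NAD-dependent enzyme with lipoamidase, ADP-ribosyltransferase and deacetylase activities. The construct suits transient or stable overexpression in mammalian cells, with the HA tag enabling detection or immunoprecipitation, and it was deposited in connection with work on sirtuin regulation of mitochondrial metabolism.
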