Addgene plasmid #24482: pcDNA3.1hSIRT4_HA
Depositing lab: Eric Verdin. Publication: SIRT3 regulates mitochondrial fatty-acid oxidation by reversible enzyme deacetylation. Hirschey MD, Shimazu T, Goetzman E, Jing E, Schwer B, Lombard DB, Grueter CA, Harris C, Biddinger S, Ilkayeva OR, Stevens RD, Li Y, Saha AK, Ruderman NB, Bain JR, Newgard CB, Farese RV, Alt FW, Kahn CR, Verdin E. Nature. 2010 Mar 4. 464(7285):121-5. 10.1038/nature08778 PubMed 20203611.
Backbone
  Vector backbone: pcDNA3.1
  Backbone manufacturer: Invitrogen
  Backbone size w/o insert (bp): 5500
  Vector type: Mammalian Expression
  Selectable markers: Neomycin (select with G418)
Growth in bacteria
  Bacterial resistance: Ampicillin, 100 μg/mL
  Growth temperature: 37°C
  Growth strain: DH5alpha
  Copy number: Unknown
Gene/Insert
  Gene/Insert name: Sirtuin 4 (alt name: SIRT4)
  Species: H. sapiens (human)
  Insert size (bp): 1000
  GenBank ID: NM_012240
  Entrez Gene: SIRT4 (a.k.a. SIR2L4)
  Tag / fusion protein: HA (C terminal on insert)
  Cloning method: Restriction Enzyme; 5′ cloning site HindIII (not destroyed); 3′ cloning site BamHI (not destroyed)
  Sequencing primers: 5′ n/a
Terms and licenses: Academic/Nonprofit Terms; Industry Terms: Not Available to Industry
How to cite: pcDNA3.1hSIRT4_HA was a gift from Eric Verdin (Addgene plasmid # 24482 ; http://n2t.net/addgene:24482 ; RRID:Addgene_24482)
