>Addgene plasmid #24482 | pcDNA3.1hSIRT4_HA | addgene partial sequence | sequence record 30216 | 24482 with BGH-rev
TCTAGATTAGCGTAGTCTGGGACGTCGTATGGGTATCCTCCGAATTCGGATCCGCATGGGTCTATCAAAG
GCAGCAACTCTCCACAACGAGAATTCAGTTTCAGACACGCCAAGTCATCCGACCGTGTGGGCCCAATGTT
CAGTATTGCAATCGGGAGCTTCTTCTCCCAGGCAGTGAGGATAAACCTGTAACCAGAGTATACCTGCAAG
GATGATCCCACCACCAAGAGGGAGTCGGCTTCTTTTACACGCTTGTGCACAAAATCAACCTTGTCAGGGT
TCACTGTGTCCCCGAAGAAAACGACATCTGGTTTCAGATGGCCTCCACATTGAACGCAGGTTGGGACCTG
AAAGCTCCGGACTTGCTCCTCTGAGAGAAAGACGTCACCATCAGGAGCCAGGCCATGGGCCTCAGCACTC
CAGGTGGGGTTCAGGACTTGGAAACGCTCTTGCAGCACCCCCCGGGGAGTCTGTTCCCCACAATCCAAGC
ACAGGACCCTGTCCATGCATCCGTGGAGCTCTGTCAGGCGCCGACTCCCCGCCTTGGTGTGCAAAGCATC
CACATTTTGGGTCACCAACCAGTACAGCTTTCCGAGTTTCTCCCAGGTGCTCAAAGCCCAGTGTGCAGGG
TTAGGCTGGTGGGAGGAGAATTGAGGCCAGCCTACGAAGTTTCTCGCCCAGTACCGCTGGCGGATTGGGG
CACTCCGGACAAAATCACCATGCTGGATGGGCCTGCGGTCA
